>Addgene plasmid #217694 | HA-MBP-TEVpCS-ADGRF1 CTF-FLAG | addgene full sequence | sequence record 430283 | Addgene NGS Result
GAGCCTCGTGCATCACGGAGCATGAGAAGACGTTCCCCTGCTGCCACCTGCTCTTGTCCACGGTGAGCTT
GCTGTAGAGGAAGAAGGAGCCGTCGGAGTCCAGCACGGGAGGCGTGGTCTTGTAGTTGTTCTCCGGCTGC
CCATTGCTCTCCCACTCCACGGCGATGTCGCTGGGATAGAAGCCTTTGACCAGGCAGGTCAGGCTGACCT
GGTTCTTGGTCATCTCCTCCCGGGATGGGGGCAGGGTGTACACCTGTGGTTCTCGGGGCTGCCCTTTGGC
TTTGGAGATGGTTTTCTCGATGGGGGCTGGGAGGGCTTTGTTGGAGACCTTGCACTTGTACTCCTTGCCA
TTCAGCCAGTCCTGGTGCAGGACGGTGAGGACGCTGACCACACGGTACGTGCTGTTGTACTGCTCCTCCC
GCGGCTTTGTCTTGGCATTATGCACCTCCACGCCGTCCACGTACCAGTTGAACTTGACCTCAGGGTCTTC
GTGGCTCACGTCCACCACCACGCATGTGACCTCAGGGGTCCGGGAGATCATGAGGGTGTCCTTGGGTTTT
GGGGGGAAGAGGAAGACTGACGGTCCCCCCAGGAGTTCAGGTGCTGGGCACGGTGGGCATGTGTGAGTTT
TGTCAGATCTTCACTTGTCGTCATCGTCTTTGTAGTCAGAACCTTCATTTGAGACAAACTGAGTTAGCAT
GATGTTGTCGGAGGAATCTCCAGTATGAGAAAATGCATAATGGCCTTTGTTTTGCAGTGGGTTGAAAGGC
TTTGAGAATTTGGGTTTGGCAGATAAATCTGATGAGTTTTGCTTTTCTGTTTGCTTCCAAGAACTTAAGG
CAGACAACTTGTTGAACAGAAGTTGTCGCAGCTTACTGTCCAAGAGTATTCCAAAGCATAAGATAAAAAA
TCCCTGGAATGCATTGAGTAAAGCAAAAATAACATGCCAAGCCAGATTCTGGCTGTCCACTATTGTTCCT
ATTCCAAAGCCCCAGGTGAGCCCTAGCAGAGGGGTCAGAATGAGGAGGCTCTTCCCCACGCGGATGATGG
TGGCCTTGTCATCCCGACTCAGTCTTTCCCCAACAGTCGGCCTCCAGAGCTTTGTGAGAACTAGCAGCAC
CACAACGAAGTTCACAGCCACAATAGCCAGTGCAGGGACAACAAAAGCCAGGAGTGGTTTGCTTCCATTG
GACCAGTTAAGCCAACACACATCTTTCCTTTTGTAGGTATTGCTAGGTTGTGTGACAGCAATGGTAATGA
CAGATATAATGAGAGGGCACCCATAACCCAGGCAAAATCCAACAGCCATCATCAAATGCTGGGCCATGTG
ATGGAACACGAGGATGATCCGGTAAGCCAGCAGGATGCCAAGCATGAGCATCCAGAAGAACAAAGAGAGG
TAGAAGAAGTGTGTAAAGAACACAGCAGCTGTGCAGACTCCAGAAGGGTTCACCGTGGTGTCCACTGTGG
CACCAACAATAAACCAGACATCAGCAATCAAGAGGGACAGGGCTATGTTCACCATGCAAATACGACGTGT
GTGAGAGGTTTGGCTTTTTTTAATCTGCTTCCAAAACAAAGCCTCGATGATCAGGCATAAAATGAGACTT
CCAATGGAGATACCCAGTCCCACATAGGTGATCCATTTTACAACGGGGAAGATTGTAGAGGGGACAAAAG
GTGACATCAATATGGAGAAGGAGGTTTGGAAGTAAAGGTTCTCGTTGGTCTGCGCATCTTTCAGCGCTTC
ATCCACGGTCTGGCGGCCGCTCGCCGCGTTAATCACCGCGGTGCGCACCGCATACCAAAACGCGCTCATC
TGCGGAATGTTCGGCATAATTTCGCCTTTCTGCGCGTTTTCCATGGTCGCCGCAATGCGCGGATCTTTCG
CCAGTTCTTCTTCATAGCTTTTCAGCGCCACCGCGCCCAGCGGTTTATCTTTGTTCACCGCTTCCAGGCC
TTCATCGGTCAGCAGATAGTTTTCCAGAAATTCTTTCGCCAGTTCTTTGTTCGGGCTCGCCGCGTTAATG
CCCGCGCTCAGCACGCCCACAAACGGTTTGCTCGGCTGGCCTTTAAAGGTCGGCAGCACGGTCACGCCAT
AGTTCACTTTGCTGGTATCAATGTTGCTCCACGCCCACGGGCCGTTAATGGTCATCGCGGTTTCGCCTTT
GTTAAACGCCGCTTCCGCAATGCTATAATCGGTATCCGCGTTCATATGTTTGTTTTTAATCAGATCCACC
AGAAAGGTCAGGCCCGCTTTCGCGCCCGCGTTATCCACGCCCACATCTTTAATATCATATTTGCCGTTTT
CATATTTAAACGCATAGCCGCCATCCGCCGCAATCAGCGGCCAGGTAAAATACGGTTCCTGCAGGTTAAA
CATCAGCGCGCTTTTGCCTTTCGCTTTCAGTTCTTTATCCAGCGCCGGAATTTCTTCCCAGGTTTTCGGC
GGGTTCGGCAGCAGATCTTTGTTATAAATCAGGCTCAGCGCTTCCACCGCAATCGGATACGCAATCAGTT
TGCCGTTATAGCGCACCGCATCCCAGGTAAACGGATACAGTTTATCCTGAAACGCTTTATCCGGGGTAAT
TTCCGCCAGCAGGCCGCTCTGCGCATAGCCGCCAAAGCGATCATGCGCCCAAAAAATAATATCCGGGCCA
TCGCCGGTCGCCGCCACCTGCGGAAATTTTTCTTCCAGTTTATCCGGATGTTCCACGGTCACTTTAATGC
CGGTATCTTTTTCAAATTTTTTGCCCACTTCCGCCAGGCCGTTATAGCCTTTATCGCCGTTAATCCAAAT
CACCAGTTTGCCTTCTTCAATTTTGGATCCAGCGTAATCTGGAACATCGTATGGGTACGAATTCGTGACA
AGTGCAAGACTTAGTGCAATGCAAGACAGGAGTTGCATCCTGTACATGGTGGCCCTCCTTCGCCGGTGAT
CTCAGGTAGGCGCCGGTCACAGCTTGGATCTGTAACGGCGCAGAACAGAAAACGAAACAAAGACGTAGAG
TTGAGCAAGCAGGGTCAGGCAAAGCGTGGAGAGCCGGCTGAGTCTAGGTAGGCTCCAAGGGAGCGCCGGA
CAAAGGCCCGGTCTCGACCTGAGCTTTAAACTTACCTAGACGGCGGACGCAGTTCAGGAGGCACCACAGG
CGGGAGGCGGCAGAACGCGACTCAACCGGCGTGGATGGCGGCCTCAGGTAGGGCGGCGGGCGCGTGAAGG
AGAGATGCGAGCCCCTCGAAGCTTCAGCTGTGTTCTGGCGGCAAACCCGTTGCGAAAAAGAACGTTCACG
GCGACTACTGCACTTATATACGGTTCTCCCCCACCCTCGGGAAAAAGGCGGAGCCAGTACACGACATCAC
TTTCCCAGTTTACCCCGCGCCACCTTCTCTAGGCACCCGTTCAATTGCCGACCCCTCCCCCCAACTTCTC
GGGGACTGTGGGCGATGTGCGCTCTGCCCACTGACGGGCACCGGAGCGATCGCAGATCCTTCGATAGAGA
AATGTTCTGGCACCTGCACTTGCACTGGGGACAGCCTATTTTGCTAGTTTGTTTTGTTTCGTTTTGTTTT
GATGGAGAGCGTATGTTAGTTACGATTCACACAAAAAACCAACACACAGATGTAATGAAAATAAAGATAT
TTTATTGCGGCCGCTGATTTAAATGTTAATTAACTAGCCATGACCAAAATCCCTTAACGTGAGTTTTCGT
TCCACTGAGCGTCAGACCCCGTAGAAAAGATCAAAGGATCTTCTTGAGATCCTTTTTTTCTGCGCGTAAT
CTGCTGCTTGCAAACAAAAAAACCACCGCTACCAGCGGTGGTTTGTTTGCCGGATCAAGAGCTACCAACT
CTTTTTCCGAAGGTAACTGGCTTCAGCAGAGCGCAGATACCAAATACTGTTCTTCTAGTGTAGCCGTAGT
TAGGCCACCACTTCAAGAACTCTGTAGCACCGCCTACATACCTCGCTCTGCTAATCCTGTTACCAGTGGC
TGCTGCCAGTGGCGATAAGTCGTGTCTTACCGGGTTGGACTCAAGACGATAGTTACCGGATAAGGCGCAG
CGGTCGGGCTGAACGGGGGGTTCGTGCACACAGCCCAGCTTGGAGCGAACGACCTACACCGAACTGAGAT
ACCTACAGCGTGAGCTATGAGAAAGCGCCACGCTTCCCGAAGGGAGAAAGGCGGACAGGTATCCGGTAAG
CGGCAGGGTCGGAACAGGAGAGCGCACGAGGGAGCTTCCAGGGGGAAACGCCTGGTATCTTTATAGTCCT
GTCGGGTTTCGCCACCTCTGACTTGAGCGTCGATTTTTGTGATGCTCGTCAGGGGGGCGGAGCCTATGGA
AAAACGCCAGCAACGCGGCCTTTTTACGGTTCCTGGCCTTTTGCTGGCCTTTTGCTCACATGTTCTTAAT
TAACCTGCAGGCGTTACATAACTTACGGTAAATGGCCCGCCTGGCTGACCGCCCAACGACCCCCGCCCAT
TGACGTCAATAATGACGTATGTTCCCATAGTAACGCCAATAGGGACTTTCCATTGACGTCAATGGGTGGA
GTATTTACGGTAAACTGCCCACTTGGCAGTACATCAAGTGTATCATATGCCAAGTACGCCCCCTATTGAC
GTCAATGACGGTAAATGGCCCGCCTGGCATTATGCCCAGTACATGACCTTATGGGACTTTCCTACTTGGC
AGTACATCTACGTATTAGTCATCGCTATTACCATGATGATGCGGTTTTGGCAGTACATCAATGGGCGTGG
ATAGCGGTTTGACTCACGGGGATTTCCAAGTCTCCACCCCATTGACGTCAATGGGAGTTTGTTTTGACTA
GTCAGGGCCCCAACCCCCCCAAGCCCCCATTTCACAACACGCTGGCGCTACAGGCGCGTGACTTCCCCTT
GCTTTGGGGCGGGGGGCTGAGACTCCTATGTGCTCCGGATTGGTCAGGCACGGCCTTCGGCCCCGCCTCC
TGCCACCGCAGATTGGCCGCTAGGCCTCCCCGAGCGCCCTGCCTCCGAGGGCCGGCGCACCATAAAAGAA
GCCGCCCTAGCCACGTCCCCTCGCAGTTCGGCGGTCCCGCGGGTCTGTCTCAAGCTTCTGCCTTCTCCCT
CCTGTGAGTTTGGTAAGTCACTGACTGTCTATGCCTGGGAAAGGGTGGGCAGGAGATGGGGCAGTGCAGG
AAAAGTGGCACTATGAACCCTGCAGCCCTAGTTTGACAATTAATCATTGGCATAGTATATCTGCATAGTA
TAATACAACTCACTATAGCAATTGTACTAACCTTCTTCTCTTTCCTCTCCTGACAGGAGGAGCCATCATG
GCCAAGTTGACCAGTGCCGTTCCGGTGCTCACCGCGCGCGACGTCGCCGGAGCGGTCGAGTTCTGGACCG
ACCGGCTCGGGTTCTCCCGGGACTTCGTGGAGGACGACTTCGCCGGTGTGGTCCGGGACGACGTGACCCT
GTTCATCAGCGCGGTCCAGGACCAGGTGGTGCCGGACAACACCCTGGCCTGGGTGTGGGTGCGCGGCCTG
GACGAGCTGTACGCCGAGTGGTCGGAGGTCGTGTCCACGAACTTCCGGGACGCCTCCGGGCCGGCCATGA
CCGAGATCGGCGAGCAGCCGTGGGGGCGGGAGTTCGCCCTGCGCGACCCGGCCGGCAACTGCGTGCACTT
TGTGGCAGAGGAGCAGGACTGAGGATAAGCTAGAAGCTCGCTTTCTTGCTGTCCAATTTCTATTAAAGGT
TCCTTTGTTCCCTAAGTCCAACTACTAAACTGGGGGATATTATGAAGGGCCTTGAGCATCTGGATTCTGC
CTAATAAAAAACATTTATTTTCATTGCAATGATGTATTTAAATTATTTCTGAATATTTTACTAAAAAGGG
AATGTGGGAGGTCAGTGCATTTAAAACATAAAGAAATGAAGAGCTAGTTCAAACCTTGGGAAAATACACT
ATATCTTAAACTCCATGAAAGAAGGTGAGGCTGCAAACAGCTAATGCACATTGGCAACAGCCCCTGATGC
CTATGCCTTATTCATCCCTCAGAAAAGGATTCAAGTAGAGGCTTGATTTGGAGGTTAAAGTTTTGCTATG
CTGTATTTTAGAATTAATTCCATACCACATTTGTAGAGGTTTTACTTGCTTTAAAAAACCTCCCACACCT
CCCCCTGAACCTGAAACATAAAATGAATGCAATTGTTGTTGTTAACTTGTTTATTGCAGCTTATAATGGT
TACAAATAAAGCAATAGCATCACAAATTTCACAAATAAAGCATTTTTTTCACTGCATTCTAGTTGTGGTT
TGTCCAAACTCATCAATGTATCTTATCATGTCTGGCCAGCTAGCACTCATTTACCCGGAGACAGGGAGAG
GCTCTTCTGCGTGTAGTGGTTGTGCA
Features (pLannotate 1.2.2; 17 found; start..end, strand, type, name):
    674..1705    -  CDS            ADGRF1 (fragment): AGRF1_HUMAN - Also known as GPR110, PGR19. Experimental evidence at protein level: Swiss-Prot protein existence level 1. Orphan receptor. From Homo sapiens (Human).
   1727..2827    -  CDS            malE (fragment): MALE_ECO57 - Experimental evidence at protein level: Swiss-Prot protein existence level 1. Part of the ABC transporter complex MalEFGK involved in maltose/maltodextrin import. Binds maltose and higher maltodextrins. From Escherichia coli O157:H7.
   2831..2857    -  CDS            3xHA (fragment): three tandem HA epitope tags
   2858..2917    -  sig_peptide    IL-2 signal sequence: human interleukin-2 signal sequence
   2967..3235    -  LTR            5' LTR (truncated): truncated 5' long terminal repeat (LTR) from human T-cell leukemia virus (HTLV) type 1
   3248..3459    -  promoter       EF-1α core promoter: core promoter for human elongation factor EF-1α
   3496..3587    -  misc_feature   pause site: RNA polymerase II transcriptional pause signal from the human α2 globin gene
   3598..3646    -  polyA_signal   poly(A) signal: synthetic polyadenylation signal
   3754..4342    +  rep_origin     ori: high-copy-number ColE1/pMB1/pBR322/pUC origin of replication
   4422..4725    +  enhancer       CMV enhancer: human cytomegalovirus immediate early enhancer
   4727..4826    +  promoter       CMV promoter (fragment): human cytomegalovirus (CMV) immediate early promoter
   5213..5256    +  promoter       EM7 promoter (fragment): synthetic bacterial promoter&nbsp
   5318..5689    +  CDS            ble: BLE_STRHI - Experimental evidence at protein level: Swiss-Prot protein existence level 1. Binding protein with a strong affinity to the bleomycin family of antibiotics. From Streptoalloteichus hindustanus.
   5706..6100    +  polyA_signal   β-globin poly(A): human β-globin polyadenylation signal
   6110..6181    +  CDS            large T antigen (fragment): large T antigen from SV40 (simian virus 40)
   6204..6325    +  polyA_signal   SV40 poly(A) signal: SV40 polyadenylation signal
   6350..634     -  CDS            IGHG1 (fragment) (across the origin): IGHG1_HUMAN - Experimental evidence at protein level: Swiss-Prot protein existence level 1. Constant region of immunoglobulin heavy chains. Immunoglobulins, also known as antibodies, are membrane-bound or secreted glycoproteins produced by B lymphocytes. In the recognition phase of humoral immunity, the membrane-bound immunoglobulins serve as receptors which, upon binding of a specific antigen, trigger the clonal expansion and differentiation of B lymphocytes into immunoglobulins- secreting plasma cells. Secreted immunoglobulins mediate the effector phase of humoral immunity, which results in
