[The description below was written by a language model from this plasmid's Addgene catalogue record and pLannotate feature annotations shown in this document.]
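Description:
HA-MBP-TEVpCS-ADGRF1 CTF-FLAG is a mammalian expression plasmid built on the pFuse-hIgG1-Fc2 backbone and used to express the transmembrane-domain portion of a human adhesion G protein-coupled receptor. It replicates in E. coli from a high-copy ColE1/pUC-type origin and is selected with Zeocin through the Streptoalloteichus hindustanus ble gene. That marker sits downstream of both a CMV enhancer/promoter and a bacterial EM7 promoter and is followed by a β-globin polyadenylation signal, so it can be expressed in bacterial and mammalian cells alike.

The expression cassette is driven by the composite promoter typical of this backbone: the EF-1α core promoter joined to a truncated HTLV-1 5' LTR segment. An upstream synthetic poly(A) signal and an RNA polymerase II pause site limit read-through from neighbouring sequences. The open reading frame begins with the human IL-2 signal sequence, which directs the protein into the secretory pathway, followed by an HA epitope and E. coli maltose-binding protein. Next comes, according to the construct name, a TEV protease cleavage site, which is not separately annotated. The ADGRF1 (GPR110) C-terminal fragment follows, lacking residues 1–566 and carrying a C-terminal FLAG tag that is listed in the catalogue but not annotated.

An IGHG1 Fc fragment from the backbone remains annotated downstream of the receptor on the same strand. The record does not say whether it is translated, though the C-terminal FLAG designation suggests the reading frame ends before it. The design appears intended to let protease cleavage remove the MBP cap and expose the receptor's native N-terminal end, in keeping with the associated study of tethered agonist signalling in adhesion GPCRs. The HA and FLAG tags allow detection of the protein.
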