Addgene plasmid #217694: HA-MBP-TEVpCS-ADGRF1 CTF-FLAG
Purpose: Mammalian expression of Adhesion G Protein-Coupled Receptor transmembrane domains
Depositing lab: Stephen Blacklow. Depositing organization: Harvard Medical School. Publication: Heterogeneity of tethered agonist signaling in adhesion G protein-coupled receptors. Dates AN, Jones DTD, Smith JS, Skiba MA, Rich MF, Burruss MM, Kruse AC, Blacklow SC. Cell Chem Biol. 2024 Aug 15;31(8):1542-1553.e4. doi: 10.1016/j.chembiol.2024.03.004. Epub 2024 Apr 11. PubMed 38608683.
Backbone
  Vector backbone: pFuse-hIgG1-Fc2
  Backbone manufacturer: Invitrogen
  Vector type: Mammalian Expression
Growth in bacteria
  Bacterial resistance: Bleocin (Zeocin), 50 μg/mL
  Growth temperature: 37°C
  Growth strain: DH5alpha
  Copy number: High Copy
Gene/Insert
  Gene/Insert name: ADGRF1 (alt name: GPR110)
  Species: H. sapiens (human)
  Mutation: Deletion of residues 1-566
  Entrez Gene: ADGRF1 (a.k.a. GPR110, KPG_012, PGR19, hGPCR36)
  Tag / fusion protein: HA (N terminal on insert); FLAG (C terminal on insert)
  Cloning method: Gibson Cloning
Terms and licenses: Academic/Nonprofit Terms; Industry Terms: Not Available to Industry
Depositor comments: Please visit https://www.biorxiv.org/content/10.1101/2022.07.14.500097v2 for bioRxiv preprint.
How to cite: HA-MBP-TEVpCS-ADGRF1 CTF-FLAG was a gift from Stephen Blacklow (Addgene plasmid # 217694 ; http://n2t.net/addgene:217694 ; RRID:Addgene_217694)
