>Addgene plasmid #217694 | HA-MBP-TEVpCS-ADGRF1 CTF-FLAG | depositor partial sequence | sequence record 424442 | MBP-CTF Insert
ATGTACAGGATGCAACTCCTGTCTTGCATTGCACTAAGTCTTGCACTTGTCACGAATTCGTACCCATACG
ATGTTCCAGATTACGCTGGATCCAAAATTGAAGAAGGCAAACTGGTGATTTGGATTAACGGCGATAAAGG
CTATAACGGCCTGGCGGAAGTGGGCAAAAAATTTGAAAAAGATACCGGCATTAAAGTGACCGTGGAACAT
CCGGATAAACTGGAAGAAAAATTTCCGCAGGTGGCGGCGACCGGCGATGGCCCGGATATTATTTTTTGGG
CGCATGATCGCTTTGGCGGCTATGCGCAGAGCGGCCTGCTGGCGGAAATTACCCCGGATAAAGCGTTTCA
GGATAAACTGTATCCGTTTACCTGGGATGCGGTGCGCTATAACGGCAAACTGATTGCGTATCCGATTGCG
GTGGAAGCGCTGAGCCTGATTTATAACAAAGATCTGCTGCCGAACCCGCCGAAAACCTGGGAAGAAATTC
CGGCGCTGGATAAAGAACTGAAAGCGAAAGGCAAAAGCGCGCTGATGTTTAACCTGCAGGAACCGTATTT
TACCTGGCCGCTGATTGCGGCGGATGGCGGCTATGCGTTTAAATATGAAAACGGCAAATATGATATTAAA
GATGTGGGCGTGGATAACGCGGGCGCGAAAGCGGGCCTGACCTTTCTGGTGGATCTGATTAAAAACAAAC
ATATGAACGCGGATACCGATTATAGCATTGCGGAAGCGGCGTTTAACAAAGGCGAAACCGCGATGACCAT
TAACGGCCCGTGGGCGTGGAGCAACATTGATACCAGCAAAGTGAACTATGGCGTGACCGTGCTGCCGACC
TTTAAAGGCCAGCCGAGCAAACCGTTTGTGGGCGTGCTGAGCGCGGGCATTAACGCGGCGAGCCCGAACA
AAGAACTGGCGAAAGAATTTCTGGAAAACTATCTGCTGACCGATGAAGGCCTGGAAGCGGTGAACAAAGA
TAAACCGCTGGGCGCGGTGGCGCTGAAAAGCTATGAAGAAGAACTGGCGAAAGATCCGCGCATTGCGGCG
ACCATGGAAAACGCGCAGAAAGGCGAAATTATGCCGAACATTCCGCAGATGAGCGCGTTTTGGTATGCGG
TGCGCACCGCGGTGATTAACGCGGCGAGCGGCCGCCAGACCGTGGATGAAGCGCTGAAAGATGCGCAGAC
CAACGAGAACCTTTACTTCCAAACCTCCTTCTCCATATTGATGTCACCTTTTGTCCCCTCTACAATCTTC
CCCGTTGTAAAATGGATCACCTATGTGGGACTGGGTATCTCCATTGGAAGTCTCATTTTATGCCTGATCA
TCGAGGCTTTGTTTTGGAAGCAGATTAAAAAAAGCCAAACCTCTCACACACGTCGTATTTGCATGGTGAA
CATAGCCCTGTCCCTCTTGATTGCTGATGTCTGGTTTATTGTTGGTGCCACAGTGGACACCACGGTGAAC
CCTTCTGGAGTCTGCACAGCTGCTGTGTTCTTTACACACTTCTTCTACCTCTCTTTGTTCTTCTGGATGC
TCATGCTTGGCATCCTGCTGGCTTACCGGATCATCCTCGTGTTCCATCACATGGCCCAGCATTTGATGAT
GGCTGTTGGATTTTGCCTGGGTTATGGGTGCCCTCTCATTATATCTGTCATTACCATTGCTGTCACACAA
CCTAGCAATACCTACAAAAGGAAAGATGTGTGTTGGCTTAACTGGTCCAATGGAAGCAAACCACTCCTGG
CTTTTGTTGTCCCTGCACTGGCTATTGTGGCTGTGAACTTCGTTGTGGTGCTGCTAGTTCTCACAAAGCT
CTGGAGGCCGACTGTTGGGGAAAGACTGAGTCGGGATGACAAGGCCACCATCATCCGCGTGGGGAAGAGC
CTCCTCATTCTGACCCCTCTGCTAGGGCTCACCTGGGGCTTTGGAATAGGAACAATAGTGGACAGCCAGA
ATCTGGCTTGGCATGTTATTTTTGCTTTACTCAATGCATTCCAGGGATTTTTTATCTTATGCTTTGGAAT
ACTCTTGGACAGTAAGCTGCGACAACTTCTGTTCAACAAGTTGTCTGCCTTAAGTTCTTGGAAGCAAACA
GAAAAGCAAAACTCATCAGATTTATCTGCCAAACCCAAATTCTCAAAGCCTTTCAACCCACTGCAAAACA
AAGGCCATTATGCATTTTCTCATACTGGAGATTCCTCCGACAACATCATGCTAACTCAGTTTGTCTCAAA
TGAAGGTTCTGACTACAAAGACGATGACGACAAGTGAAGATCTGACAAAACTCACACA
